Addgene plasmid #246507: pMAPLe4 PCMTD1 PCMTD1(∆ESB-ASB9)
Purpose: Recombinant protein expression of PCMTD1(∆ESB-ASB9)
Depositing lab: Steven Clarke. Depositing organization: University of California, Los Angeles (UCLA). Publication: Structural basis for L-isoaspartyl-containing protein recognition by the PCMTD1 cullin-RING E3 ubiquitin ligase. Pang EZ, Zhao B, Flowers C, Oroudjeva E, Winter JB, Pandey V, Sawaya MR, Wohlschlegel J, Loo JA, Rodriguez JA, Clarke SG. bioRxiv [Preprint]. 2025 May 21:2025.05.21.654933. doi: 10.1101/2025.05.21.654933. PubMed 40475564.
Backbone
  Vector backbone: pMAPLe4
  Total vector size (bp): 8248
  Vector type: Bacterial Expression
Growth in bacteria
  Bacterial resistance: Kanamycin, 50 μg/mL
  Growth temperature: 37°C
  Growth strain: DH5alpha
  Growth instructions: Use BL21(DE3) for expression
  Copy number: Unknown
Gene/Insert
  Gene/Insert name: Protein-L-isoaspartate O-methyltransferase domain-containing protein 1 (alt name: PCMTD1)
  Species: H. sapiens (human)
  Insert size (bp): 2028
  Mutation: Deleted amino acids 266-340 in PCMTD1 and replaced with amino acids RKCFGIQQHHKITK
  Entrez Gene: PCMTD1
  Tag / fusion protein: His-tag (N terminal on insert)
Resource information
  A portion of this plasmid was derived from a plasmid made by: Produced for us in this study by Twist Bioscience using our order specifications
Terms and licenses: Academic/Nonprofit Terms; Industry Terms: Not Available to Industry
Depositor comments: Induce with 0.5 mM IPTG at OD600 = 0.5 - 0.7 and express for 3 hours at 37°C after induction. Please visit https://doi.org/10.1101/2025.05.21.654933 for bioRxiv preprint.
How to cite: pMAPLe4 PCMTD1 PCMTD1(∆ESB-ASB9) was a gift from Steven Clarke (Addgene plasmid # 246507 ; http://n2t.net/addgene:246507 ; RRID:Addgene_246507)
