[The description below was written by a language model from this plasmid's Addgene catalogue record and pLannotate feature annotations shown in this document.]
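Description:
pMAPLe4 PCMTD1 PCMTD1(∆ESB-ASB9) is an 8,248 bp bacterial expression plasmid for producing a recombinant variant of human PCMTD1 (protein-L-isoaspartate O-methyltransferase domain-containing protein 1) in E. coli. It is selected with kanamycin through an aph(3')-Ia KanR gene. It replicates from a ColE1/pMB1-type origin accompanied by the bom region and the rop gene, which normally moderates copy number; the catalogue lists copy number as unknown. An f1 origin is also present, along with scattered tetracycline-resistance fragments that appear to be nonfunctional remnants of the backbone's ancestry.

The expression cassette uses a T7 promoter followed by a lac operator and the T7 gene 10 ribosome binding site, with a plasmid-borne lacI gene supplying repressor, so expression is IPTG-inducible in a host that provides T7 RNA polymerase such as BL21(DE3). The annotated reading frame begins with a cytosolic (signal-sequence-free) maltose binding protein, followed by a His tag and then the PCMTD1 coding sequence, which runs across the numbering origin of the circular map and ends before a T7 terminator. A short stretch annotated as a SET1 solubility-tag fragment sits just downstream of PCMTD1. A separate cassette expresses TVMV protease from a PLtetO-1 promoter with an rrnB T1 terminator. This arrangement suggests in vivo removal of MBP to leave His-tagged protein, although no protease cleavage site is annotated.

In this variant, residues 266–340 of PCMTD1 are deleted and replaced with a 14-residue segment, which the construct name suggests derives from ASB9. The associated work concerns the structural basis of L-isoaspartyl protein recognition by the PCMTD1 cullin-RING E3 ubiquitin ligase.
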