Features (pLannotate 1.2.2; 24 found; start..end, strand, type, name):
      1..846     +  CDS            PCMTD1 (fragment): PCMD1_HUMAN - Experimental evidence at protein level: Swiss-Prot protein existence level 1. From Homo sapiens (Human).
    850..898     +  CDS            SET1 (fragment): solubility-enhancement tag derived from T7 phage gene 10B
    906..953     +  terminator     T7 terminator: transcription terminator for bacteriophage T7 RNA polymerase
    990..1418    +  rep_origin     f1 ori (sequence partly withheld): f1 bacteriophage origin of replication; arrow indicates direction of (+) strand synthesis
   1471..1528    +  promoter       AmpR promoter (fragment): bla
   1537..2352    -  CDS            KanR: aminoglycoside phosphotransferase; aph(3')-Ia; confers resistance to kanamycin in bacteria or G418 (Geneticin®) in eukaryotes
   2474..3062    +  rep_origin     ori: high-copy-number ColE1/pMB1/pBR322/pUC origin of replication
   3248..3387    -  misc_feature   bom: basis of mobility region from pBR322
   3489..3680    -  CDS            rop: Rop protein, which maintains plasmids at low copy number; rop
   3697..4077    +  CDS            YPB1_ECOLX: Protein predicted: Swiss-Prot protein existence level 4. From Escherichia coli.
   4149..4380    -  CDS            TcR (fragment): tetracycline efflux protein; tet; confers resistance to tetracycline
   4462..4535    +  promoter       PLtetO-1 promoter: modified phage lambda PL promoter with tet operator sites (Lutz and Bujard, 1997)
   4559..5269    +  CDS            TVMV protease: tobacco vein mottling virus NIa protease (Nallamsetty et al., 2004)
   5302..5388    +  terminator     rrnB T1 terminator: Escherichia coli rrnB; transcription terminator T1 from the E. coli rrnB gene
   5401..5465    -  CDS            TcR (fragment): tetracycline efflux protein; tet; confers resistance to tetracycline
   5480..5501    -  protein_bind   CAP binding site: CAP binding activates transcription in the presence of cAMP. E. coli catabolite activator protein
   5514..6596    -  CDS            lacI: lac repressor; lacI; The lac repressor binds to the lac operator to inhibit transcription in E. coli. This inhibition can be relieved by adding lactose or isopropyl-β-D-thiogalactopyranoside (IPTG).
   6597..6674    -  promoter       lacI promoter: lacI
   6682..6961    -  CDS            TcR (fragment): tetracycline efflux protein; tet; confers resistance to tetracycline
   6983..7001    +  promoter       T7 promoter: promoter for bacteriophage T7 RNA polymerase
   7002..7026    +  protein_bind   lac operator: The lac repressor binds to the lac operator to inhibit transcription in E. coli. This inhibition can be relieved by adding lactose or isopropyl-β-D-thiogalactopyranoside (IPTG). lac repressor encoded by lacI
   7041..7063    +  RBS            RBS: efficient ribosome binding site from bacteriophage T7 gene 10 (Olins and Rangwala, 1989)
   7070..8170    +  CDS            MBP: maltose binding protein from E. coli; malE (mutated); This version of the gene does not encode a signal sequence, so MBP will remain in the cytosol.
   8201..8218    +  CDS            7xHis (fragment): 6xHis affinity tag
>Addgene plasmid #246507 | pMAPLe4 PCMTD1 PCMTD1(∆ESB-ASB9) | addgene full sequence | sequence record 488948 | Addgene NGS Result
ATGGGTGGTGCAGTGAGTGCAGGAGAGGATAACGACGATCTTATTGATAACTTGAAAGAGGCCCAGTATA
TACGTACGGAACGGGTAGAGCAGGCTTTTCGTGCGATAGACCGCGGCGATTACTATCTTGAAGGATATCG
TGATAACGCCTATAAAGACCTGGCGTGGAAGCATGGAAATATTCATCTTTCCGCACCTTGTATCTATAGT
GAAGTTATGGAAGCCCTCAAGCTTCAACCGGGATTGAGTTTCTTAAACCTGGGATCTGGCACTGGTTATC
TGTCAACGATGGTAGGCCTTATTCTTGGACCTTTCGGTATCAACCATGGGATCGAATTACATTCTGATGT
TGTGGAATATGCCAAAGAAAAACTGGAGTCATTTATTAAGAATTCGGATAGCTTCGATAAATTTGAATTT
TGTGAACCGGCCTTCGTGGTAGGGAACTGCTTACAAATCGCCAGCGATTCTCATCAATATGATCGTATAT
ATTGTGGCGCAGGTGTTCAGAAGGATCATGAAAACTATATGAAAATTTTGCTGAAAGTCGGAGGCATTTT
GGTAATGCCAATAGAGGACCAGTTAACGCAAATAATGCGCACAGGACAGAACACCTGGGAAAGCAAGAAT
ATTCTGGCAGTATCGTTTGCGCCGCTGGTCCAACCGTCTAAAAATGATAACGGAAAACCGGATAGTGTAG
GGCTCCCGCCCTGCGCGGTTCGTAACCTGCAGGATCTCGCACGTATTTATATCCGAAAATGCTTCGGAAT
ACAGCAGCACCATAAAATCACGAAATTACCGCTGCCGGAGAGCCTGAAAGCGTATCTGACCTATTTTCGA
GATAAGTAACTGCTAACAAAGCCCGAAAGGAAGCTGAGTTGGCTGCTGCCACCGCTGAGCAATAACTAGC
ATAACCCCTTGGGGCCTCTAAACGGGTCTTGAGGGGTTTTTTGCTGAAAGGAGGAACTATATCCGGATTG
GCGAATGGG
[124 nt withheld, positions 990-1113]
C
[91 nt withheld, positions 1115-1205]
A
[49 nt withheld, positions 1207-1255]
CCTTTGACGTTGGAGTCCACGTTCTTT
[37 nt withheld, positions 1283-1319]
ACCCTATCTCGGTCTATTCTTTTGATTTATAAGGGATTTTGCCGATTTCGGCCTATTGGTTAAAAAATGA
GCTGATTTAACAAAAATTTAACGCGAATTTTAACAAAATATTAACGCTTACAATTTAGGTGGCACTTTTC
GGGGAAATGTGCGCGGAACCCCTATTTGTTTATTTTTCTAAATACATTCAAATATGTATCCGCTCATGAA
TTAATTCTTAGAAAAACTCATCGAGCATCAAATGAAACTGCAATTTATTCATATCAGGATTATCAATACC
ATATTTTTGAAAAAGCCGTTTCTGTAATGAAGGAGAAAACTCACCGAGGCAGTTCCATAGGATGGCAAGA
TCCTGGTATCGGTCTGCGATTCCGACTCGTCCAACATCAATACAACCTATTAATTTCCCCTCGTCAAAAA
TAAGGTTATCAAGTGAGAAATCACCATGAGTGACGACTGAATCCGGTGAGAATGGCAAAAGTTTATGCAT
TTCTTTCCAGACTTGTTCAACAGGCCAGCCATTACGCTCGTCATCAAAATCACTCGCATCAACCAAACCG
TTATTCATTCGTGATTGCGCCTGAGCGAGACGAAATACGCGATCGCTGTTAAAAGGACAATTACAAACAG
GAATCGAATGCAACCGGCGCAGGAACACTGCCAGCGCATCAACAATATTTTCACCTGAATCAGGATATTC
TTCTAATACCTGGAATGCTGTTTTCCCGGGGATCGCAGTGGTGAGTAACCATGCATCATCAGGAGTACGG
ATAAAATGCTTGATGGTCGGAAGAGGCATAAATTCCGTCAGCCAGTTTAGTCTGACCATCTCATCTGTAA
CATCATTGGCAACGCTACCTTTGCCATGTTTCAGAAACAACTCTGGCGCATCGGGCTTCCCATACAATCG
ATAGATTGTCGCACCTGATTGCCCGACATTATCGCGAGCCCATTTATACCCATATAAATCAGCATCCATG
TTGGAATTTAATCGCGGCCTAGAGCAAGACGTTTCCCGTTGAATATGGCTCATAACACCCCTTGTATTAC
TGTTTATGTAAGCAGACAGTTTTATTGTTCATGACCAAAATCCCTTAACGTGAGTTTTCGTTCCACTGAG
CGTCAGACCCCGTAGAAAAGATCAAAGGATCTTCTTGAGATCCTTTTTTTCTGCGCGTAATCTGCTGCTT
GCAAACAAAAAAACCACCGCTACCAGCGGTGGTTTGTTTGCCGGATCAAGAGCTACCAACTCTTTTTCCG
AAGGTAACTGGCTTCAGCAGAGCGCAGATACCAAATACTGTCCTTCTAGTGTAGCCGTAGTTAGGCCACC
ACTTCAAGAACTCTGTAGCACCGCCTACATACCTCGCTCTGCTAATCCTGTTACCAGTGGCTGCTGCCAG
TGGCGATAAGTCGTGTCTTACCGGGTTGGACTCAAGACGATAGTTACCGGATAAGGCGCAGCGGTCGGGC
TGAACGGGGGGTTCGTGCACACAGCCCAGCTTGGAGCGAACGACCTACACCGAACTGAGATACCTACAGC
GTGAGCTATGAGAAAGCGCCACGCTTCCCGAAGGGAGAAAGGCGGACAGGTATCCGGTAAGCGGCAGGGT
CGGAACAGGAGAGCGCACGAGGGAGCTTCCAGGGGGAAACGCCTGGTATCTTTATAGTCCTGTCGGGTTT
CGCCACCTCTGACTTGAGCGTCGATTTTTGTGATGCTCGTCAGGGGGGCGGAGCCTATGGAAAAACGCCA
GCAACGCGGCCTTTTTACGGTTCCTGGCCTTTTGCTGGCCTTTTGCTCACATGTTCTTTCCTGCGTTATC
CCCTGATTCTGTGGATAACCGTATTACCGCCTTTGAGTGAGCTGATACCGCTCGCCGCAGCCGAACGACC
GAGCGCAGCGAGTCAGTGAGCGAGGAAGCGGAAGAGCGCCTGATGCGGTATTTTCTCCTTACGCATCTGT
GCGGTATTTCACACCGCAATGGTGCACTCTCAGTACAATCTGCTCTGATGCCGCATAGTTAAGCCAGTAT
ACACTCCGCTATCGCTACGTGACTGGGTCATGGCTGCGCCCCGACACCCGCCAACACCCGCTGACGCGCC
CTGACGGGCTTGTCTGCTCCCGGCATCCGCTTACAGACAAGCTGTGACCGTCTCCGGGAGCTGCATGTGT
CAGAGGTTTTCACCGTCATCACCGAAACGCGCGAGGCAGCTGCGGTAAAGCTCATCAGCGTGGTCGTGAA
GCGATTCACAGATGTCTGCCTGTTCATCCGCGTCCAGCTCGTTGAGTTTCTCCAGAAGCGTTAATGTCTG
GCTTCTGATAAAGCGGGCCATGTTAAGGGCGGTTTTTTCCTGTTTGGTCACTGATGCCTCCGTGTAAGGG
GGATTTCTGTTCATGGGGGTAATGATACCGATGAAACGAGAGAGGATGCTCACGATACGGGTTACTGATG
ATGAACATGCCCGGTTACTGGAACGTTGTGAGGGTAAACAACTGGCGGTATGGATGCGGCGGGACCAGAG
AAAAATCACTCAGGGTCAATGCCAGCGCTTCGTTAATACAGATGTAGGTGTTCCACAGGGTAGCCAGCAG
CATCCTGCGATGCAGATCCGGAACATAATGGTGCAGGGCGCTGACTTCCGCGTTTCCAGACTTTACGAAA
CACGGAAACCGAAGACCATTCATGTTGTTGCTCAGGTCGCAGACGTTTTGCAGCAGCAGTCGCTTCACGT
TCGCTCGCGTATCGGTGATTCATTCTGCTAACCAGTAAGGCAACCCCGCCAGCCTAGCCGGGTCCTCAAC
GACAGGAGCACGATCATGCGCACCCGTGGGGCCGCCATGCCGGCGATAATGGCCTGCTTCTCGCCGAAAC
GTTTGGTGGCGGGACCAGTGACGAAGGCTTGAGCGAGGGCGTGCAAGATTCCGAATACCGCAAGCGACAG
GCCGATCATCGTCGCGCTCCAGCGAAAGCGGTCCTCGCCGAAAATGACCCAGAGCGCTGCCGGCACCTGT
CCTACGAGTTGCATGATAAAGAAGACAGTCATAAGTGCGGCTAAGATAGTCGACGTCTAAGAAACCATTA
TTATCATGACATTAACCTATAAAAATAGGCGTATCACGAGGCCCTTTCGTCTTCACCTCGAGTCCCTATC
AGTGATAGAGATTGACATCCCTATCAGTGATAGAGATACTGAGCACATCAGCAGGACGCACTGACCGAAT
TGATTTAAGGAGGTAACATATGTCTAAAGCTTTGCTGAAGGGCGTGCGCGATTTTAATCCGATCTCTGCT
TGCGTATGCCTGCTGGAAAACTCCTCGGATGGTCATAGTGAACGTCTGTTTGGCATTGGTTTTGGCCCGT
ATATCATTGCCAACCAGCATCTGTTTCGTCGTAACAATGGCGAACTGACCATCAAAACCATGCATGGTGA
ATTCAAAGTCAAAAACTCTACCCAGCTGCAGATGAAACCGGTTGAAGGCCGTGACATTATCGTTATCAAA
ATGGCTAAAGACTTCCCGCCGTTCCCGCAGAAACTGAAATTCCGTCAGCCGACCATCAAAGATCGTGTGT
GCATGGTGTCCACCAACTTTCAGCAGAAAAGCGTCTCGAGCCTGGTGTCTGAATCCTCTCACATTGTGCA
TAAAGAAGACACTTCTTTCTGGCAGCACTGGATCACCACTAAAGATGGCCAGTGTGGCAGCCCACTAGTT
TCCATCATTGATGGCAACATTCTGGGCATCCACAGCCTGACTCATACCACCAACGGTAGCAACTACTTCG
TGGAATTTCCGGAAAAATTCGTGGCGACTTATCTAGATGCCGCGGATGGTTGGTGCAAAAACTGGAAATT
CAACGCGGATAAAATCAGCTGGGGTTCCTTTACCCTGGTTGAAGATGCGCCGGAAGATGACTTCATGGCC
AAAAAAACTGTTGCCGCCATCATGGACTAATAAAGATCCCATGGTACGCGTGCTAGAGGCATCAAATAAA
ACGAAAGGCTCAGTCGAAAGACTGGGCCTTTCGTTTTATCTGTTGTTTGTCGGTGAACGCTCTCCTGAGT
AGGACAAATCCGCCGCCCTAGTAGTCATGCCCCGCGCCCACCGGAAGGAGCTGACTGGGTTGAAGGCTCT
CAAGGGCATCGGTCGAGATCCCGGTGCCTAATGAGTGAGCTAACTTACATTAATTGCGTTGCGCTCACTG
CCCGCTTTCCAGTCGGGAAACCTGTCGTGCCAGCTGCATTAATGAATCGGCCAACGCGCGGGGAGAGGCG
GTTTGCGTATTGGGCGCCAGGGTGGTTTTTCTTTTCACCAGTGAGACGGGCAACAGCTGATTGCCCTTCA
CCGCCTGGCCCTGAGAGAGTTGCAGCAAGCGGTCCACGCTGGTTTGCCCCAGCAGGCGAAAATCCTGTTT
GATGGTGGTTAACGGCGGGATATAACATGAGCTGTCTTCGGTATCGTCGTATCCCACTACCGAGATATCC
GCACCAACGCGCAGCCCGGACTCGGTAATGGCGCGCATTGCGCCCAGCGCCATCTGATCGTTGGCAACCA
GCATCGCAGTGGGAACGATGCCCTCATTCAGCATTTGCATGGTTTGTTGAAAACCGGACATGGCACTCCA
GTCGCCTTCCCGTTCCGCTATCGGCTGAATTTGATTGCGAGTGAGATATTTATGCCAGCCAGCCAGACGC
AGACGCGCCGAGACAGAACTTAATGGGCCCGCTAACAGCGCGATTTGCTGGTGACCCAATGCGACCAGAT
GCTCCACGCCCAGTCGCGTACCGTCTTCATGGGAGAAAATAATACTGTTGATGGGTGTCTGGTCAGAGAC
ATCAAGAAATAACGCCGGAACATTAGTGCAGGCAGCTTCCACAGCAATGGCATCCTGGTCATCCAGCGGA
TAGTTAATGATCAGCCCACTGACGCGTTGCGCGAGAAGATTGTGCACCGCCGCTTTACAGGCTTCGACGC
CGCTTCGTTCTACCATCGACACCACCACGCTGGCACCCAGTTGATCGGCGCGAGATTTAATCGCCGCGAC
AATTTGCGACGGCGCGTGCAGGGCCAGACTGGAGGTGGCAACGCCAATCAGCAACGACTGTTTGCCCGCC
AGTTGTTGTGCCACGCGGTTGGGAATGTAATTCAGCTCCGCCATCGCCGCTTCCACTTTTTCCCGCGTTT
TCGCAGAAACGTGGCTGGCCTGGTTCACCACGCGGGAAACGGTCTGATAAGAGACACCGGCATACTCTGC
GACATCGTATAACGTTACTGGTTTCACATTCACCACCCTGAATTGACTCTCTTCCGGGCGCTATCATGCC
ATACCGCGAAAGGTTTTGCGCCATTCGATGGTGTCCGGGATCTCGACGCTCTCCCTTATGCGACTCCTGC
ATTAGGAAGCAGCCCAGTAGTAGGTTGAGGCCGTTGAGCACCGCCGCCGCAAGGAATGGTGCATGCAAGG
AGATGGCGCCCAACAGTCCCCCGGCCACGGGGCCTGCCACCATACCCACGCCGAAACAAGCGCTCATGAG
CCCGAAGTGGCGAGCCCGATCTTCCCCATCGGTGATGTCGGCGATATAGGCGCCAGCAACCGCACCTGTG
GCGCCGGTGATGCCGGCCACGATGCGTCCGGCGTAGAGGATCGAGATCTCGATCCCGCGAAATTAATACG
ACTCACTATAGGGGAATTGTGAGCGGATAACAATTCCCCTCTAGAAATAATTTTGTTTAACTTTAAGAAG
GAGATATACCATGAAAATCGAAGAAGGTAAACTGGTAATCTGGATTAACGGCGATAAAGGCTATAACGGT
CTCGCTGAAGTCGGTAAGAAATTCGAGAAAGATACCGGAATTAAAGTCACCGTTGAGCATCCGGATAAAC
TGGAAGAGAAATTCCCACAGGTTGCGGCAACTGGCGATGGCCCTGACATTATCTTCTGGGCACACGACCG
CTTTGGTGGCTACGCTCAATCTGGCCTGTTGGCTGAAATCACCCCGGACAAAGCGTTCCAGGACAAGCTG
TATCCGTTTACCTGGGATGCCGTACGTTACAACGGCAAGCTGATTGCTTACCCGATCGCTGTTGAAGCGT
TATCGCTGATTTATAACAAAGATCTGCTGCCGAACCCGCCAAAAACCTGGGAAGAGATCCCGGCGCTGGA
TAAAGAACTGAAAGCGAAAGGTAAGAGCGCGCTGATGTTCAACCTGCAAGAACCGTACTTCACCTGGCCG
CTGATTGCTGCTGACGGGGGTTATGCGTTCAAGTATGAAAACGGCAAGTACGACATTAAAGACGTGGGCG
TGGATAACGCTGGCGCGAAAGCGGGTCTGACCTTCCTGGTTGACCTGATTAAAAACAAACACATGAATGC
AGACACCGATTACTCCATCGCAGAAGCTGCCTTTAATAAAGGCGAAACAGCGATGACCATCAACGGCCCG
TGGGCATGGTCCAACATCGACACCAGCAAAGTGAATTATGGTGTAACGGTACTGCCGACCTTCAAGGGTC
AACCATCCAAACCGTTCGTTGGCGTGCTGAGCGCAGGTATTAACGCCGCCAGTCCGAACAAAGAGCTGGC
AAAAGAGTTCCTCGAAAACTATCTGCTGACTGATGAAGGTCTGGAAGCGGTTAATAAAGACAAACCGCTG
GGTGCCGTAGCGCTGAAGTCTTACGAGGAAGAGTTGGCGAAAGATCCACGTATTGCCGCCACCATGGAAA
ACGCCCAGAAAGGTGAAATCATGCCGAACATCCCGCAGATGTCCGCTTTCTGGTATGCCGTGCGTACTGC
GGTGATCAACGCCGCCAGCGGTCGTCAGACTGTCGATGAAGCCCTGAAAGACGCGCAGACTAATGGCTCA
GAAACAGTTCGGTTCCAGTCTCATCACCATCACCATCACTCGAGCTCAGAGAACCTGTATTTCCAGAGT
